>Addgene plasmid #69321 | pBALU6 | depositor partial sequence | sequence record 122284 | cassette
ATGGTGAGCAAGGGCGAGGAGCTGTTCACCGGGGTGGTGCCCATCCTGGTCGAGCTGGACGGCGACGTAA
ACGGCCACAAGTTCAGCGTGTCCGGCGAGGGCGAGGGCGATGCCACCTACGGCAAGCTGACCCTGAAGCT
GATCTGCACCACCGGCAAGCTGCCCGTGCCCTGGCCCACCCTCGTGACCACCCTGGGCTACGGCCTGCAG
TGCTTCGCCCGCTACCCCGACCACATGAAGCAGCACGACTTCTTCAAGTCCGCCATGCCCGAAGGCTACG
TCCAGGAGCGCACCATCTTCTTCAAGGACGACGGCAACTACAAGACCCGCGCCGAGGTGAAGTTCGAGGG
CGACACCCTGGTGAACCGCATCGAGCTGAAGGGCATCGACTTCAAGGAGGACGGCAACATCCTGGGGCAC
AAGCTGGAGTACAACTACAACAGCCACAACGTCTATATCACCGCCGACAAGCAGAAGAACGGCATCAAGG
CCAACTTCAAGATCCGCCACAACATCGAGGACGGCGGCGTGCAGCTCGCCGACCACTACCAGCAGAACAC
CCCCATCGGCGACGGCCCCGTGCTGCTGCCCGACAACCACTACCTGAGCTACCAGTCCGCCCTGAGCAAA
GACCCCAACGAGAAGCGCGATCACATGGTCCTGCTGGAGTTCGTGACCGCCGCCGGGATCACTCTCGGCA
TGGACGAGCTGTACAAGGGGAAGTTCCTATACTTTCTAGAGAATAGGAACTTCCCTGTTGACAATTAATC
ATCGGCATAGTATATCGGCATAGTATAATACGACAAGGTGAGGAACTAAACCCAGGAGGCAGATCATGAG
TCTGAAAGAAAAAACACAATCTCTGTTTGCCAACGCATTTGGCTACCCTGCCACTCACACCATTCAGGCG
CCTGGCCGCGTGAATTTGATTGGTGAACACACCGACTACAACGACGGTTTCGTTCTGCCCTGCGCGATTG
ATTATCAAACCGTGATCAGTTGTGCACCACGCGATGACCGTAAAGTTCGCGTGATGGCAGCCGATTATGA
AAATCAGCTCGACGAGTTTTCCCTCGATGCGCCCATTGTCGCACATGAAAACTATCAATGGGCTAACTAC
GTTCGTGGCGTGGTGAAACATCTGCAACTGCGTAACAACAGCTTCGGCGGCGTGGACATGGTGATCAGCG
GCAATGTGCCGCAGGGTGCCGGGTTAAGTTCTTCCGCTTCACTGGAAGTCGCGGTCGGAACCGTATTGCA
GCAGCTTTATCATCTGCCGCTGGACGGCGCACAAATCGCGCTTAACGGTCAGGAAGCAGAAAACCAGTTT
GTAGGCTGTAACTGCGGGATCATGGATCAGCTAATTTCCGCGCTCGGCAAGAAAGATCATGCCTTGCTGA
TCGATTGCCGCTCACTGGGGACCAAAGCAGTTTCCATGCCCAAAGGTGTGGCTGTCGTCATCATCAACAG
TAACTTCAAACGTACCCTGGTTGGCAGCGAATACAACACCCGTCGTGAACAGTGCGAAACCGGTGCGCGT
TTCTTCCAGCAGCCAGCCCTGCGTGATGTCACCATTGAAGAGTTCAACGCTGTTGCGCATGAACTGGACC
CGATCGTGGCAAAACGCGTGCGTCATATACTGACTGAAAACGCCCGCACCGTTGAAGCTGCCAGCGCGCT
GGAGCAAGGCGACCTGAAACGTATGGGCGAGTTGATGGCGGAGTCTCATGCCTCTATGCGCGATGATTTC
GAAATCACCGTGCCGCAAATTGACACTCTGGTAGAAATCGTCAAAGCTGTGATTGGCGACAAAGGTGGCG
TACGCATGACCGGCGGCGGATTTGGCGGCTGTATCGTCGCGCTGATCCCGGAAGAGCTGGTGCCTGCCGT
ACAGCAAGCTGTCGCTGAACAATATGAAGCAAAAACAGGTATTAAAGAGACTTTTTACGTTTGTAAACCA
TCACAAGGAGCAGGACAGTGCTGAGGATCCACTAGTTCTAGAGCGGCCGCGAAGTTCCTATACTTTCTAG
AGAATAGGAACTTC
