>Addgene plasmid #69321 | pBALU6 | addgene partial sequence | sequence record 123654 | M13-F20 5'-TGTAAAACGACGGCCAGT-3'
GGCGATTGGGCCCTCTGATGCATGCTCGAGCGGCCGCCAGTGTGATGGATATCTGCAGAATTCGCCCTTA
TGGTGAGCAAGGGCGAGGAGCTGTTCACCGGGGTGGTGCCCATCCTGGTCGAGCTGGACGGCGACGTAAA
CGGCCACAAGTTCAGCGTGTCCGGCGAGGGCGAGGGCGATGCCACCTACGGCAAGCTGACCCTGAAGCTG
ATCTGCACCACCGGCAAGCTGCCCGTGCCCTGGCCCACCCTCGTGACCACCCTGGGCTACGGCCTGCAGT
GCTTCGCCCGCTACCCCGACCACATGAAGCAGCACGACTTCTTCAAGTCCGCCATGCCCGAAGGCTACGT
CCAGGAGCGCACCATCTTCTTCAAGGACGACGGCAATTACAAGACCCGCGCCGAGGTGAAGTTCGAGGGC
GACACCCTGGTGAACCGCATCGAGCTGAAGGGCATCGACTTCAAGGAGGACGGCAACATCCTGGGGCACA
AGCTGGAGTACAACTACAACAGCCACAACGTCTATATCACCGCCGACAAGCAGAAGAACGGCATCAAGGC
CAACTTCAAGATCCGCCACAACATCGAGGACGGCGGCGTGCAGCTCGCCGACCACTACCAGCAGAACACC
CCCATCGGCGACGGCCCCGTGCTGCTGCCCGACAACCACTACCTGAGCTACCAGTCCGCCCTGAGCAAAG
ACCCCAACGAGAAGCGCGATCACATGGTCCTGCTGGAGTTCGTGACCGCCGCCGGGATCACTCTCGGCAT
GGACGAGCTGTACAAGGGGAAGTTCCTATACTTTCTAGAGAATAGGAACTTCCCTGTTGACAATTAATCA
TCGGCATAGTATATCGGCATAGTATAATACGACAAGGTGAGGAACTAAACCCAGGAGGCAGATCATGAGT
CTGAAAGAAAAAACACAATCTCTGTTTGCCAACGCATTTGGCTACCCTGCCACTCACACCATTCAGGCGC
CTGGCCGCGTGAATTTGATTGGTGAACACACCGACTACAACGACGGTTTCGTTCTGCCCTGCGCGATTGA
TTATCAAA
