>Addgene plasmid #69321 | pBALU6 | addgene partial sequence | sequence record 123655 | M13-Rev 5'-CAGGAAACAGCTATGACC-3'
CTATAGAATACTCAAGCTATGCATCAAGCTTGGTACCGAGCTCGGATCCACTAGTAACGGCCGCCAGTGT
GCTGGAATTCGCCCTTGAAGTTCCTATTCTCTAGAAAGTATAGGAACTTCGCGGCCGCTCTAGAACTAGT
GGATCCTCAGCACTGTCCTGCTCCTTGTGATGGTTTACAAACGTAAAAAGTCTCTTTAATACCTGTTTTT
GCTTCATATTGTTCAGCGACAGCTTGCTGTACGGCAGGCACCAGCTCTTCCGGGATCAGCGCGACGATAC
AGCCGCCAAATCCGCCGCCGGTCATGCGTACGCCACCTTTGTCGCCAATCACAGCTTTGACGATTTCTAC
CAGAGTGTCAATTTGCGGCACGGTGATTTCGAAATCATCGCGCATAGAGGCATGAGACTCCGCCATCAAC
TCGCCCATACGTTTCAGGTCGCCTTGCTCCAGCGCGCTGGCAGCTTCAACGGTGCGGGCGTTTTCAGTCA
GTATATGACGCACGCGTTTTGCCACGATCGGGTCCAGTTCATGCGCAACAGCGTTGAACTCTTCAATGGT
GACATCACGCAGGGCTGGCTGCTGGAAGAAACGCGCACCGGTTTCGCACTGTTCACGACGGGTGTTGTAT
TCGCTGCCAACCAGGGTACGTTTGAAGTTACTGTTGATGATGACGACAGCCACACCTTTGGGCATGGAAA
CTGCTTTGGTCCCCAGTGAGCGGCAATCGATCAGCAAGGCATGATCTTTCTTGCCGAGCGCGGAAATTAG
CTGATCCATGATCCCGCAGTTACAGCCTACAAACTGGTTTTCTGCTTCCTGACCGTTAAGCGCGATTTGT
GCGCCGTCCAGCGGCAGATGATAAAGCTGCTGCAATACGGTTCCGACCGCGACTTCCAGTGAAGCGGAAG
AACTTAACCCGGCACCCTGCGGCACATTGCCGCTGATCACCATGTCCACGCCGCCGAAGCTGTTGTTACG
CAGTTGCAGATGTTTCACCACGCCACGAACGTAGTTAGCCCATTGATAGTTTTCATGTGCGACAATGGGC
GCATCGAGGGAAAA
