[The description below was written by a language model from this plasmid's Addgene catalogue record.]
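Description:
pBALU6 is a high-copy bacterial plasmid built on the Invitrogen pCR TOPO backbone and selected with kanamycin. It is not an expression construct in the usual sense. Instead, it serves as a template source for a recombineering cassette, which was inserted by TOPO cloning and is flanked by the standard M13 forward and reverse priming sites. The record does not list a replication origin, promoters or any other backbone features, and no annotated feature table is provided.

The synthetic insert, Venus-FgF, consists of the coding sequence for the yellow fluorescent protein Venus placed in frame with an FRT-galK-FRT unit. In this version Venus contains no introns, and the cassette is arranged for N-terminal fusion to the target protein. galK, which encodes bacterial galactokinase, is a selectable marker widely used in recombineering. It allows recovery of clones in which the cassette has been inserted by homologous recombination into a large genomic clone. The two flanking FRT sites then allow FLP recombinase to excise galK, leaving a single FRT site. Because the arrangement is in frame, that residual site is read through as part of the fusion and does not disrupt the open reading frame.

The plasmid belongs to a toolkit for generating fosmid-based reporter genes in C. elegans. Tagging a gene within its genomic clone keeps the surrounding regulatory context intact, so the fluorescent fusion is expected to reflect native expression of the gene more faithfully than small promoter-fusion reporters do.
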