Addgene plasmid #69321: pBALU6
Purpose: Encodes a recombineering cassette for tagging a target gene within a genomic clone with a fluorescent protein. Cassette: Venus in frame w/ FRT-galK-FRT; no introns; N-terminal fusion
Depositing lab: Oliver Hobert. Depositing organization: Columbia University. Publication: A toolkit and robust pipeline for the generation of fosmid-based reporter genes in C. elegans. Tursun B, Cochella L, Carrera I, Hobert O. PLoS One. 2009;4(3):e4625. doi: 10.1371/journal.pone.0004625. Epub 2009 Mar 4. PubMed 19259264.
Backbone
  Vector backbone: pCR TOPO
  Backbone manufacturer: Invitrogen
  Vector type: Bacterial Expression
Growth in bacteria
  Bacterial resistance: Kanamycin, 50 μg/mL
  Growth temperature: 37°C
  Growth strain: DH5alpha
  Copy number: High Copy
Gene/Insert
  Gene/Insert name: Venus-FgF
  Species: Synthetic
  Cloning method: TOPO Cloning
  Sequencing primers: 5′ M13F; 3′ M13R
Terms and licenses: Academic/Nonprofit Terms; Industry Terms: Not Available to Industry
How to cite: pBALU6 was a gift from Oliver Hobert (Addgene plasmid # 69321 ; http://n2t.net/addgene:69321 ; RRID:Addgene_69321)
